Addgene plasmid #115423: YIplac211-Sec31-yoHalo
Purpose: Express Sec31-yoHalo at the endogenous locus via pop-in pop-out mutagenesis
Depositing lab: Benjamin Glick. Depositing organization: University of Chicago. Publication: Maturation-driven transport and AP-1-dependent recycling of a secretory cargo in the Golgi. Casler JC, Papanikou E, Barrero JJ, Glick BS. J Cell Biol. 2019 May 6;218(5):1582-1601. doi: 10.1083/jcb.201807195. Epub 2019 Mar 11. PubMed 30858194.
Backbone
  Vector backbone: YIplac211
  Total vector size (bp): 5918
  Vector type: Yeast Expression
  Selectable markers: URA3
Growth in bacteria
  Bacterial resistance: Ampicillin, 100 μg/mL
  Growth temperature: 37°C
  Growth strain: DH5alpha
  Copy number: Unknown
Gene/Insert
  Gene/Insert name: Sec31-yoHalo
  Species: S. cerevisiae (budding yeast)
  Insert size (bp): 2089
  Promoter: Endogenous
  Tag / fusion protein: yoHaloTag
  Cloning method: Gibson Cloning
  Sequencing primers: 5′ GTAAAACGACGGCCAGT; 3′ CACACAGGAAACAGCTATGACCAT
Terms and licenses: Academic/Nonprofit Terms; Industry Terms: Not Available to Industry
How to cite: YIplac211-Sec31-yoHalo was a gift from Benjamin Glick (Addgene plasmid # 115423 ; http://n2t.net/addgene:115423 ; RRID:Addgene_115423)
