[The description below was written by a language model from this plasmid's Addgene catalogue record and pLannotate feature annotations shown in this document.]
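Description:
YIplac211-Sec31-yoHalo is a yeast integrating plasmid built on the YIplac211 backbone and designed to tag the Saccharomyces cerevisiae SEC31 gene at its chromosomal locus. No yeast replication origin or centromere is annotated, consistent with an integrative vector that persists in yeast only after recombining into the genome. In E. coli it is maintained through a high-copy ColE1/pUC-type origin and selected with ampicillin via the β-lactamase gene. Remnants of the pUC lac region (CAP site, lac promoter and operator, lacZα and lacI fragments) flank the cloning site as backbone carry-over. The yeast marker is URA3 with its own promoter, which allows selection on medium lacking uracil and counterselection with 5-fluoroorotic acid.

The roughly 2.1 kb insert, assembled by Gibson cloning, contains a fragment of the SEC31 coding sequence rather than the whole gene, joined almost directly to a haloalkane dehalogenase-derived open reading frame. The annotation tool labels this as dhaA, and it corresponds to the yoHaloTag named in the record. About 570 bp of unannotated sequence follows the tag within the insert; it may supply downstream homology to the locus, though the record does not say so. No promoter is carried on the plasmid for the fusion, since expression is meant to come from the endogenous SEC31 promoter after integration.

In the pop-in pop-out scheme, homologous recombination first inserts the plasmid at SEC31 under URA3 selection. 5-FOA then selects for cells that have looped out the vector, some of which retain a scarless Sec31-yoHalo allele. Sec31 is a COPII coat component, so the tagged strain allows labelling of this protein with HaloTag ligands. The two sequence records differ by 40 nt (5,918 versus 5,878), with the difference falling between URA3 and AmpR, but their features are otherwise equivalent.
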