Features (pLannotate 1.2.2; 16 found; start..end, strand, type, name):
     75..96      +  protein_bind   CAP binding site: CAP binding activates transcription in the presence of cAMP. E. coli catabolite activator protein
    111..141     +  promoter       lac promoter: promoter for the E. coli lac operon
    149..165     +  protein_bind   lac operator: The lac repressor binds to the lac operator to inhibit transcription in E. coli. This inhibition can be relieved by adding lactose or isopropyl-β-D-thiogalactopyranoside (IPTG). lac repressor encoded by lacI
    200..835     +  CDS            SEC31 (fragment): SEC31_YEAST - Also known as WEB1. Experimental evidence at protein level: Swiss-Prot protein existence level 1. Component of the coat protein complex II (COPII) which promotes the formation of transport vesicles from the endoplasmic reticulum (ER). The coat has two main functions, the physical deformation of the endoplasmic reticulum membrane into vesicles and the selection of cargo molecules. From Saccharomyces cerevisiae (strain ATCC 204508 / S288c) (Baker's yeast).
    845..1723    +  CDS            dhaA: DHAA_PSEPV - Experimental evidence at protein level: Swiss-Prot protein existence level 1. Catalyzes hydrolytic cleavage of carbon-halogen bonds in halogenated aliphatic compounds, leading to the formation of the corresponding primary alcohols, halide ions and protons. Has a broad substrate specificity, as it is able to dehalogenate mono- and di- chlorinated and brominated alkanes (up to at least C10), and the two isomers of 1,3-dichloropropene to 3-chloroallyl alcohol; the highest activity was found with 1,2-dibromoethane, while no activity was observed with the analog 1,2-dichloroethane. Fro
   2298..2324    -  misc_feature   MCS (fragment): pUC18/19 multiple cloning site
   2321..2478    +  CDS            lacZα (fragment): LacZα fragment of β-galactosidase; lacZ fragment
   2484..2583    -  misc_feature   bom (fragment): basis of mobility region from pBR322
   2685..2720    -  CDS            rop (fragment): Rop protein, which maintains plasmids at low copy number; rop
   2815..2903    +  promoter       AmpR promoter (fragment): bla
   2908..3124    +  promoter       URA3 promoter: S. cerevisiae URA3
   3125..3928    +  CDS            URA3: orotidine-5'-phosphate decarboxylase, required for uracil biosynthesis; S. cerevisiae URA3; yeast auxotrophic marker, counterselectable with 5-fluoroorotic acid (5-FOA)
   4068..4085    +  promoter       AmpR promoter (fragment): bla
   4086..4946    +  CDS            AmpR: β-lactamase; bla; confers resistance to ampicillin, carbenicillin, and related antibiotics
   5117..5705    +  rep_origin     ori: high-copy-number ColE1/pMB1/pBR322/pUC origin of replication
   5888..62      +  CDS            lacI (fragment) (across the origin): lac repressor; lacI; The lac repressor binds to the lac operator to inhibit transcription in E. coli. This inhibition can be relieved by adding lactose or isopropyl-β-D-thiogalactopyranoside (IPTG).
>Addgene plasmid #115423 | YIplac211-Sec31-yoHalo | depositor full sequence | sequence record 217495 | YIplac211-Sec31-yoHalo sequence 5918 bps
CGTTGGCCGATTCATTAATGCAGCTGGCACGACAGGTTTCCCGACTGGAAAGCGGGCAGTGAGCGCAACG
CAATTAATGTGAGTTAGCTCACTCATTAGGCACCCCAGGCTTTACACTTTATGCTTCCGGCTCGTATGTT
GTGTGGAATTGTGAGCGGATAACAATTTCACACAGGAAACAGCTATGACCATGATTACGCCAAGCTCCTC
TAATCCATATGCTCCAACTGCAACCACTCAACCCAACGGTTCCTCCTATCCTCCAACCGGTCCGTATACT
AATAACCATACCATGACCTCTCCTCCTCCCGTTTTTAACAAACCTCCCACTGGCCCCCCTCCGATTAGCA
TGAAGAAGAGAAGCAACAAGTTAGCTAGTATAGAACAAAACCCATCTCAAGGTGCTACTTATCCTCCAAC
CCTTTCCAGCTCGGCCTCTCCATTGCAGCCTTCTCAACCGCCAACTTTGGCTTCTCAGGTTAATACCTCC
GCTGAGAATGTCAGTCATGAAATTCCAGCTGATCAACAACCCATTGTCGACTTCTTGAAAGAAGAACTGG
CTCGCGTAACACCATTGACCCCAAAGGAGTACTCCAAACAATTAAAGGATTGTGATAAACGATTAAAGAT
TCTTTTCTACCATTTGGAAAAGCAGGATTTATTAACCCAACCAACAATCGATTGTTTACATGACCTCGTC
GCATTAATGAAGGAAAAGAAATACAAAGAAGCTATGGTCATCCATGCTAATATCGCTACAAACCATGCTC
AAGAGGGTGGTAACTGGCTGACAGGAGTGAAGAGGTTGATTGGCATAGCTGAAGCGACTTTGAATTACGA
TCCCATGGCAGAAATCGGTACAGGTTTCCCTTTTGACCCACACTATGTCGAAGTATTAGGTGAAAGAATG
CACTATGTTGATGTCGGTCCTAGAGATGGTACTCCAGTTTTGTTTTTACATGGTAACCCAACATCTTCAT
ACGTTTGGAGAAACATCATCCCACATGTTGCACCAACTCATAGATGTATTGCTCCAGATTTGATTGGTAT
GGGTAAATCTGATAAGCCAGATTTGGGTTATTTCTTTGATGATCATGTTAGATTCATGGATGCTTTTATT
GAAGCATTGGGTTTGGAAGAAGTTGTTTTGGTTATTCATGATTGGGGTTCAGCATTAGGTTTTCATTGGG
CTAAGAGAAACCCAGAAAGAGTTAAGGGTATCGCTTTTATGGAATTCATTAGACCAATTCCAACTTGGGA
TGAATGGCCAGAATTCGCAAGAGAAACATTCCAAGCTTTTAGAACTACAGATGTTGGTAGAAAGTTGATC
ATCGATCAAAACGTTTTTATTGAAGGTACTTTGCCAATGGGTGTTGTTAGACCATTAACAGAAGTTGAAA
TGGATCATTACAGAGAACCATTTTTAAACCCAGTTGATAGAGAACCATTGTGGAGATTTCCAAATGAATT
ACCAATTGCTGGTGAACCAGCAAACATCGTTGCTTTGGTTGAAGAATACATGGATTGGTTACATCAATCT
CCAGTTCCAAAGTTGTTATTTTGGGGTACACCAGGTGTTTTGATTCCACCAGCAGAAGCTGCAAGATTGG
CTAAGTCATTGCCAAACTGTAAGGCTGTTGATATTGGTCCAGGTTTAAATTTGTTACAAGAAGATAATCC
AGACTTGATAGGTAGTGAAATAGCCAGATGGTTGTCCACATTAGAAATCTCAGGTTAAAGCGGCCGTAAG
TCTCAAAACTTTCAGTACAAAAAGTGGCGTATTGGCCTTGTTTTTTTCTTATTATGTCTTATAGTATTAT
ATTTATATATTTATGTACTTATCCTTTTATGTTTAAACCTAATCAAGATCACAATTAGAACTAGCTTAAC
ATTACTTCTCAAAACCAACCAATACCTCTTATATCTTTTTTACAGCCTTTCCCTTATGTTTTTACCATGT
ACACCTCGAGCGGCAAATCTCCGGGGAAATTTTAAACTTGCCGCATCGCACATTCTAAAGAACAAAAGGA
GGAGGAACTGTCAATTATTCTATAATCTGGGGAAATTCAGTCATACTGAGAAAAACTAGACAATAGTCCT
ATCCTCGGCAAATTGCATTGATAGTACTTACACATCGAGAGATCATAGGACAGATAAGAAGCATTTTATT
GAAGAAAAACAGAGAGAGTCACTATAAGTTGACCTCACTATAGAAATTAAAACAGAAAAGTTTTACTGAG
GACCTTTTTAAACAGAAGGATATGCCTTTGTTGGCATAGAAAGAAGAATTTATAAATGGATCCCCGGGTA
CCGAGCTCGAATTCACTGGCCGTCGTTTTACAACGTCGTGACTGGGAAAACCCTGGCGTTACCCAACTTA
ATCGCCTTGCAGCACATCCCCCTTTCGCCAGCTGGCGTAATAGCGAAGAGGCCCGCACCGATCGCCCTTC
CCAACAGTTGCGCAGCCTGAATGGCGAATGGCGCCTGATGCGGTATTTTCTCCTTACGCATCTGTGCGGT
ATTTCACACCGCATATGGTGCACTCTCAGTACAATCTGCTCTGATGCCGCATAGTTAAGCCAGCCCCGAC
ACCCGCCAACACCCGCTGACGCGCCCTGACGGGCTTGTCTGCTCCCGGCATCCGCTTACAGACAAGCTGT
GACCGTCTCCGGGAGCTGCATGTGTCAGAGGTTTTCACCGTCATCACCGAAACGCGCGAGACGAAAGGGC
CTCGTGATACGCCTATTTTTATAGGTTAATGTCATGATAATAATGGTTTCTTAGACGTCAGGTGGCACTT
TTCGGGGAAATGTGCGCGGAACCCCTATTTGTTTATTTTTCTAAATACATTCAAATATGTATCCGCTCAT
GAGACAATAACCCTGATAAATGCTTCAATAATAGCTTTTCAATTCATCTTTTTTTTTTTTGTTCTTTTTT
TTGATTCCGGTTTCTTTGAAATTTTTTTGATTCGGTAATCTCCGAGCAGAAGGAAGAACGAAGGAAGGAG
CACAGACTTAGATTGGTATATATACGCATATGTGGTGTTGAAGAAACATGAAATTGCCCAGTATTCTTAA
CCCAACTGCACAGAACAAAAACCTGCAGGAAACGAAGATAAATCATGTCGAAAGCTACATATAAGGAACG
TGCTGCTACTCATCCTAGTCCTGTTGCTGCCAAGCTATTTAATATCATGCACGAAAAGCAAACAAACTTG
TGTGCTTCATTGGATGTTCGTACCACCAAGGAATTACTGGAGTTAGTTGAAGCATTAGGTCCCAAAATTT
GTTTACTAAAAACACATGTGGATATCTTGACTGATTTTTCCATGGAGGGCACAGTTAAGCCGCTAAAGGC
ATTATCCGCCAAGTACAATTTTTTACTCTTCGAAGACAGAAAATTTGCTGACATTGGTAATACAGTCAAA
TTGCAGTACTCTGCGGGTGTATACAGAATAGCAGAATGGGCAGACATTACGAATGCACACGGTGTGGTGG
GCCCAGGTATTGTTAGCGGTTTGAAGCAGGCGGCGGAAGAAGTAACAAAGGAACCTAGAGGCCTTTTGAT
GTTAGCAGAATTGTCATGCAAGGGCTCCCTAGCTACTGGAGAATATACTAAGGGTACTGTTGACATTGCG
AAGAGCGACAAAGATTTTGTTATCGGCTTTATTGCTCAAAGAGACATGGGTGGAAGAGATGAAGGTTACG
ATTGGTTGATTATGACACCCGGTGTGGGTTTAGATGACAAGGGAGACGCATTGGGTCAACAGTATAGAAC
CGTGGATGATGTGGTCTCTACAGGATCTGACATTATTATTGTTGGAAGAGGACTATTTGCAAAGGGAAGG
GATGCTAAGGTAGAGGGTGAACGTTACAGAAAAGCAGGCTGGGAAGCATATTTGAGAAGATGCGGCCAGC
AAAACTAAAAAACTGTATTATAAGTAAATGCATGTATACTAAACTCACAAATTAGAGCTTCAATTTAATT
ATATCAGTTATTACCCGGGAATCTCGGTCGTAATGATTTCTATAATGACGAAAAAAAAAAAATTGGAAAG
AAAAAGCTATTGAAAAAGGAAGAGTATGAGTATTCAACATTTCCGTGTCGCCCTTATTCCCTTTTTTGCG
GCATTTTGCCTTCCTGTTTTTGCTCACCCAGAAACGCTGGTGAAAGTAAAAGATGCTGAAGATCAGTTGG
GTGCACGAGTGGGTTACATCGAACTGGATCTCAACAGCGGTAAGATCCTTGAGAGTTTTCGCCCCGAAGA
ACGTTTTCCAATGATGAGCACTTTTAAAGTTCTGCTATGTGGCGCGGTATTATCCCGTATTGACGCCGGG
CAAGAGCAACTCGGTCGCCGCATACACTATTCTCAGAATGACTTGGTTGAGTACTCACCAGTCACAGAAA
AGCATCTTACGGATGGCATGACAGTAAGAGAATTATGCAGTGCTGCCATAACCATGAGTGATAACACTGC
GGCCAACTTACTTCTGACAACGATCGGAGGACCGAAGGAGCTAACCGCTTTTTTGCACAACATGGGGGAT
CATGTAACTCGCCTTGATCGTTGGGAACCGGAGCTGAATGAAGCCATACCAAACGACGAGCGTGACACCA
CGATGCCTGTAGCAATGGCAACAACGTTGCGCAAACTATTAACTGGCGAACTACTTACTCTAGCTTCCCG
GCAACAATTAATAGACTGGATGGAGGCGGATAAAGTTGCAGGACCACTTCTGCGCTCGGCCCTTCCGGCT
GGCTGGTTTATTGCTGATAAATCTGGAGCCGGTGAGCGTGGGTCTCGCGGTATCATTGCAGCACTGGGGC
CAGATGGTAAGCCCTCCCGTATCGTAGTTATCTACACGACGGGGAGTCAGGCAACTATGGATGAACGAAA
TAGACAGATCGCTGAGATAGGTGCCTCACTGATTAAGCATTGGTAACTGTCAGACCAAGTTTACTCATAT
ATACTTTAGATTGATTTAAAACTTCATTTTTAATTTAAAAGGATCTAGGTGAAGATCCTTTTTGATAATC
TCATGACCAAAATCCCTTAACGTGAGTTTTCGTTCCACTGAGCGTCAGACCCCGTAGAAAAGATCAAAGG
ATCTTCTTGAGATCCTTTTTTTCTGCGCGTAATCTGCTGCTTGCAAACAAAAAAACCACCGCTACCAGCG
GTGGTTTGTTTGCCGGATCAAGAGCTACCAACTCTTTTTCCGAAGGTAACTGGCTTCAGCAGAGCGCAGA
TACCAAATACTGTTCTTCTAGTGTAGCCGTAGTTAGGCCACCACTTCAAGAACTCTGTAGCACCGCCTAC
ATACCTCGCTCTGCTAATCCTGTTACCAGTGGCTGCTGCCAGTGGCGATAAGTCGTGTCTTACCGGGTTG
GACTCAAGACGATAGTTACCGGATAAGGCGCAGCGGTCGGGCTGAACGGGGGGTTCGTGCACACAGCCCA
GCTTGGAGCGAACGACCTACACCGAACTGAGATACCTACAGCGTGAGCTATGAGAAAGCGCCACGCTTCC
CGAAGGGAGAAAGGCGGACAGGTATCCGGTAAGCGGCAGGGTCGGAACAGGAGAGCGCACGAGGGAGCTT
CCAGGGGGAAACGCCTGGTATCTTTATAGTCCTGTCGGGTTTCGCCACCTCTGACTTGAGCGTCGATTTT
TGTGATGCTCGTCAGGGGGGCGGAGCCTATGGAAAAACGCCAGCAACGCGGCCTTTTTACGGTTCCTGGC
CTTTTGCTGGCCTTTTGCTCACATGTTCTTTCCTGCGTTATCCCCTGATTCTGTGGATAACCGTATTACC
GCCTTTGAGTGAGCTGATACCGCTCGCCGCAGCCGAACGACCGAGCGCAGCGAGTCAGTGAGCGAGGAAG
CGGAAGAGCGCCCAATACGCAAACCGCCTCTCCCCGCG
