Features (pLannotate 1.2.2; 16 found; start..end, strand, type, name):
     77..98      +  protein_bind   CAP binding site: CAP binding activates transcription in the presence of cAMP. E. coli catabolite activator protein
    113..143     +  promoter       lac promoter: promoter for the E. coli lac operon
    151..167     +  protein_bind   lac operator: The lac repressor binds to the lac operator to inhibit transcription in E. coli. This inhibition can be relieved by adding lactose or isopropyl-β-D-thiogalactopyranoside (IPTG). lac repressor encoded by lacI
    202..837     +  CDS            SEC31 (fragment): SEC31_YEAST - Also known as WEB1. Experimental evidence at protein level: Swiss-Prot protein existence level 1. Component of the coat protein complex II (COPII) which promotes the formation of transport vesicles from the endoplasmic reticulum (ER). The coat has two main functions, the physical deformation of the endoplasmic reticulum membrane into vesicles and the selection of cargo molecules. From Saccharomyces cerevisiae (strain ATCC 204508 / S288c) (Baker's yeast).
    847..1725    +  CDS            dhaA: DHAA_PSEPV - Experimental evidence at protein level: Swiss-Prot protein existence level 1. Catalyzes hydrolytic cleavage of carbon-halogen bonds in halogenated aliphatic compounds, leading to the formation of the corresponding primary alcohols, halide ions and protons. Has a broad substrate specificity, as it is able to dehalogenate mono- and di- chlorinated and brominated alkanes (up to at least C10), and the two isomers of 1,3-dichloropropene to 3-chloroallyl alcohol; the highest activity was found with 1,2-dibromoethane, while no activity was observed with the analog 1,2-dichloroethane. Fro
   2300..2326    -  misc_feature   MCS (fragment): pUC18/19 multiple cloning site
   2323..2480    +  CDS            lacZα (fragment): LacZα fragment of β-galactosidase; lacZ fragment
   2486..2585    -  misc_feature   bom (fragment): basis of mobility region from pBR322
   2687..2722    -  CDS            rop (fragment): Rop protein, which maintains plasmids at low copy number; rop
   2817..2905    +  promoter       AmpR promoter (fragment): bla
   2910..3125    +  promoter       URA3 promoter: S. cerevisiae URA3
   3126..3927    +  CDS            URA3 (fragment): orotidine-5'-phosphate decarboxylase, required for uracil biosynthesis; S. cerevisiae URA3; yeast auxotrophic marker, counterselectable with 5-fluoroorotic acid (5-FOA)
   4030..4047    +  promoter       AmpR promoter (fragment): bla
   4048..4908    +  CDS            AmpR: β-lactamase; bla; confers resistance to ampicillin, carbenicillin, and related antibiotics
   5079..5667    +  rep_origin     ori: high-copy-number ColE1/pMB1/pBR322/pUC origin of replication
   5850..64      +  CDS            lacI (fragment) (across the origin): lac repressor; lacI; The lac repressor binds to the lac operator to inhibit transcription in E. coli. This inhibition can be relieved by adding lactose or isopropyl-β-D-thiogalactopyranoside (IPTG).
>Addgene plasmid #115423 | YIplac211-Sec31-yoHalo | addgene full sequence | sequence record 222004 | Addgene NGS Result
CGCGTTGGCCGATTCATTAATGCAGCTGGCACGACAGGTTTCCCGACTGGAAAGCGGGCAGTGAGCGCAA
CGCAATTAATGTGAGTTAGCTCACTCATTAGGCACCCCAGGCTTTACACTTTATGCTTCCGGCTCGTATG
TTGTGTGGAATTGTGAGCGGATAACAATTTCACACAGGAAACAGCTATGACCATGATTACGCCAAGCTCC
TCTAATCCATATGCTCCAACTGCAACCACTCAACCCAACGGTTCCTCCTATCCTCCAACCGGTCCGTATA
CTAATAACCATACCATGACCTCTCCTCCTCCCGTTTTTAACAAACCTCCCACTGGCCCCCCTCCGATTAG
CATGAAGAAGAGAAGCAACAAGTTAGCTAGTATAGAACAAAACCCATCTCAAGGTGCTACTTATCCTCCA
ACCCTTTCCAGCTCGGCCTCTCCATTGCAGCCTTCTCAACCGCCAACTTTGGCTTCTCAGGTTAATACCT
CCGCTGAGAATGTCAGTCATGAAATTCCAGCTGATCAACAACCCATTGTCGACTTCTTGAAAGAAGAACT
GGCTCGCGTAACACCATTGACCCCAAAGGAGTACTCCAAACAATTAAAGGATTGTGATAAACGATTAAAG
ATTCTTTTCTACCATTTGGAAAAGCAGGATTTATTAACCCAACCAACAATCGATTGTTTACATGACCTCG
TCGCATTAATGAAGGAAAAGAAATACAAAGAAGCTATGGTCATCCATGCTAATATCGCTACAAACCATGC
TCAAGAGGGTGGTAACTGGCTGACAGGAGTGAAGAGGTTGATTGGCATAGCTGAAGCGACTTTGAATTAC
GATCCCATGGCAGAAATCGGTACAGGTTTCCCTTTTGACCCACACTATGTCGAAGTATTAGGTGAAAGAA
TGCACTATGTTGATGTCGGTCCTAGAGATGGTACTCCAGTTTTGTTTTTACATGGTAACCCAACATCTTC
ATACGTTTGGAGAAACATCATCCCACATGTTGCACCAACTCATAGATGTATTGCTCCAGATTTGATTGGT
ATGGGTAAATCTGATAAGCCAGATTTGGGTTATTTCTTTGATGATCATGTTAGATTCATGGATGCTTTTA
TTGAAGCATTGGGTTTGGAAGAAGTTGTTTTGGTTATTCATGATTGGGGTTCAGCATTAGGTTTTCATTG
GGCTAAGAGAAACCCAGAAAGAGTTAAGGGTATCGCTTTTATGGAATTCATTAGACCAATTCCAACTTGG
GATGAATGGCCAGAATTCGCAAGAGAAACATTCCAAGCTTTTAGAACTACAGATGTTGGTAGAAAGTTGA
TCATCGATCAAAACGTTTTTATTGAAGGTACTTTGCCAATGGGTGTTGTTAGACCATTAACAGAAGTTGA
AATGGATCATTACAGAGAACCATTTTTAAACCCAGTTGATAGAGAACCATTGTGGAGATTTCCAAATGAA
TTACCAATTGCTGGTGAACCAGCAAACATCGTTGCTTTGGTTGAAGAATACATGGATTGGTTACATCAAT
CTCCAGTTCCAAAGTTGTTATTTTGGGGTACACCAGGTGTTTTGATTCCACCAGCAGAAGCTGCAAGATT
GGCTAAGTCATTGCCAAACTGTAAGGCTGTTGATATTGGTCCAGGTTTAAATTTGTTACAAGAAGATAAT
CCAGACTTGATAGGTAGTGAAATAGCCAGATGGTTGTCCACATTAGAAATCTCAGGTTAAAGCGGCCGTA
AGTCTCAAAACTTTCAGTACAAAAAGTGGCGTATTGGCCTTGTTTTTTTCTTATTATGTCTTATAGTATT
ATATTTATATATTTATGTACTTATCCTTTTATGTTTAAACCTAATCAAGATCACAATTAGAACTAGCTTA
ACATTACTTCTCAAAACCAACCAATACCTCTTATATCTTTTTTACAGCCTTTCCCTTATGTTTTTACCAT
GTACACCTCGAGCGGCAAATCTCCGGGGAAATTTTAAACTTGCCGCATCGCACATTCTAAAGAACAAAAG
GAGGAGGAACTGTCAATTATTCTATAATCTGGGGAAATTCAGTCATACTGAGAAAAACTAGACAATAGTC
CTATCCTCGGCAAATTGCATTGATAGTACTTACACATCGAGAGATCATAGGACAGATAAGAAGCATTTTA
TTGAAGAAAAACAGAGAGAGTCACTATAAGTTGACCTCACTATAGAAATTAAAACAGAAAAGTTTTACTG
AGGACCTTTTTAAACAGAAGGATATGCCTTTGTTGGCATAGAAAGAAGAATTTATAAATGGATCCCCGGG
TACCGAGCTCGAATTCACTGGCCGTCGTTTTACAACGTCGTGACTGGGAAAACCCTGGCGTTACCCAACT
TAATCGCCTTGCAGCACATCCCCCTTTCGCCAGCTGGCGTAATAGCGAAGAGGCCCGCACCGATCGCCCT
TCCCAACAGTTGCGCAGCCTGAATGGCGAATGGCGCCTGATGCGGTATTTTCTCCTTACGCATCTGTGCG
GTATTTCACACCGCATATGGTGCACTCTCAGTACAATCTGCTCTGATGCCGCATAGTTAAGCCAGCCCCG
ACACCCGCCAACACCCGCTGACGCGCCCTGACGGGCTTGTCTGCTCCCGGCATCCGCTTACAGACAAGCT
GTGACCGTCTCCGGGAGCTGCATGTGTCAGAGGTTTTCACCGTCATCACCGAAACGCGCGAGACGAAAGG
GCCTCGTGATACGCCTATTTTTATAGGTTAATGTCATGATAATAATGGTTTCTTAGACGTCAGGTGGCAC
TTTTCGGGGAAATGTGCGCGGAACCCCTATTTGTTTATTTTTCTAAATACATTCAAATATGTATCCGCTC
ATGAGACAATAACCCTGATAAATGCTTCAATAATAGCTTTTCAATTCATCATTTTTTTTTTATTCTTTTT
TTTGATTTCGGTTTCCTTGAAATTTTTTTGATTCGGTAATCTCCGAACAGAAGGAAGAACGAAGGAAGGA
GCACAGACTTAGATTGGTATATATACGCATATGTAGTGTTGAAGAAACATGAAATTGCCCAGTATTCTTA
ACCCAACTGCACAGAACAAAAACCTGCAGGAAACGAAGATAAATCATGTCGAAAGCTACATATAAGGAAC
GTGCTGCTACTCATCCTAGTCCTGTTGCTGCCAAGCTATTTAATATCATGCACGAAAAGCAAACAAACTT
GTGTGCTTCATTGGATGTTCGTACCACCAAGGAATTACTGGAGTTAGTTGAAGCATTAGGTCCCAAAATT
TGTTTACTAAAAACACATGTGGATATCTTGACTGATTTTTCCATGGAGGGCACAGTTAAGCCGCTAAAGG
CATTATCCGCCAAGTACAATTTTTTACTCTTCGAAGACAGAAAATTTGCTGACATTGGTAATACAGTCAA
ATTGCAGTACTCTGCGGGTGTATACAGAATAGCAGAATGGGCAGACATTACGAATGCACACGGTGTGGTG
GGCCCAGGTATTGTTAGCGGTTTGAAGCAGGCGGCAGAAGAAGTAACAAAGGAACCTAGAGGCCTTTTGA
TGTTAGCAGAATTGTCATGCAAGGGCTCCCTATCTACTGGAGAATATACTAAGGGTACTGTTGACATTGC
GAAGAGCGACAAAGATTTTGTTATCGGCTTTATTGCTCAAAGAGACATGGGTGGAAGAGATGAAGGTTAC
GATTGGTTGATTATGACACCCGGTGTGGGTTTAGATGACAAGGGAGACGCATTGGGTCAACAGTATAGAA
CCGTGGATGATGTGGTCTCTACAGGATCTGACATTATTATTGTTGGAAGAGGACTATTTGCAAAGGGAAG
GGATGCTAAGGTAGAGGGTGAACGTTACAGAAAAGCAGGCTGGGAAGCATATTTGAGAAGATGCGGCCAG
CTAAACTCACAAATTAGAGCTTCAATTTAATTATATCAGTTATTACCCGGGAATCTCGGTCGTAATGATT
TTTATAATGACGAAAAAAAAAAAATTGGAAAGAAAAAGCTATTGAAAAAGGAAGAGTATGAGTATTCAAC
ATTTCCGTGTCGCCCTTATTCCCTTTTTTGCGGCATTTTGCCTTCCTGTTTTTGCTCACCCAGAAACGCT
GGTGAAAGTAAAAGATGCTGAAGATCAGTTGGGTGCACGAGTGGGTTACATCGAACTGGATCTCAACAGC
GGTAAGATCCTTGAGAGTTTTCGCCCCGAAGAACGTTTTCCAATGATGAGCACTTTTAAAGTTCTGCTAT
GTGGCGCGGTATTATCCCGTATTGACGCCGGGCAAGAGCAACTCGGTCGCCGCATACACTATTCTCAGAA
TGACTTGGTTGAGTACTCACCAGTCACAGAAAAGCATCTTACGGATGGCATGACAGTAAGAGAATTATGC
AGTGCTGCCATAACCATGAGTGATAACACTGCGGCCAACTTACTTCTGACAACGATCGGAGGACCGAAGG
AGCTAACCGCTTTTTTGCACAACATGGGGGATCATGTAACTCGCCTTGATCGTTGGGAACCGGAGCTGAA
TGAAGCCATACCAAACGACGAGCGTGACACCACGATGCCTGTAGCAATGGCAACAACGTTGCGCAAACTA
TTAACTGGCGAACTACTTACTCTAGCTTCCCGGCAACAATTAATAGACTGGATGGAGGCGGATAAAGTTG
CAGGACCACTTCTGCGCTCGGCCCTTCCGGCTGGCTGGTTTATTGCTGATAAATCTGGAGCCGGTGAGCG
TGGGTCTCGCGGTATCATTGCAGCACTGGGGCCAGATGGTAAGCCCTCCCGTATCGTAGTTATCTACACG
ACGGGGAGTCAGGCAACTATGGATGAACGAAATAGACAGATCGCTGAGATAGGTGCCTCACTGATTAAGC
ATTGGTAACTGTCAGACCAAGTTTACTCATATATACTTTAGATTGATTTAAAACTTCATTTTTAATTTAA
AAGGATCTAGGTGAAGATCCTTTTTGATAATCTCATGACCAAAATCCCTTAACGTGAGTTTTCGTTCCAC
TGAGCGTCAGACCCCGTAGAAAAGATCAAAGGATCTTCTTGAGATCCTTTTTTTCTGCGCGTAATCTGCT
GCTTGCAAACAAAAAAACCACCGCTACCAGCGGTGGTTTGTTTGCCGGATCAAGAGCTACCAACTCTTTT
TCCGAAGGTAACTGGCTTCAGCAGAGCGCAGATACCAAATACTGTTCTTCTAGTGTAGCCGTAGTTAGGC
CACCACTTCAAGAACTCTGTAGCACCGCCTACATACCTCGCTCTGCTAATCCTGTTACCAGTGGCTGCTG
CCAGTGGCGATAAGTCGTGTCTTACCGGGTTGGACTCAAGACGATAGTTACCGGATAAGGCGCAGCGGTC
GGGCTGAACGGGGGGTTCGTGCACACAGCCCAGCTTGGAGCGAACGACCTACACCGAACTGAGATACCTA
CAGCGTGAGCTATGAGAAAGCGCCACGCTTCCCGAAGGGAGAAAGGCGGACAGGTATCCGGTAAGCGGCA
GGGTCGGAACAGGAGAGCGCACGAGGGAGCTTCCAGGGGGAAACGCCTGGTATCTTTATAGTCCTGTCGG
GTTTCGCCACCTCTGACTTGAGCGTCGATTTTTGTGATGCTCGTCAGGGGGGCGGAGCCTATGGAAAAAC
GCCAGCAACGCGGCCTTTTTACGGTTCCTGGCCTTTTGCTGGCCTTTTGCTCACATGTTCTTTCCTGCGT
TATCCCCTGATTCTGTGGATAACCGTATTACCGCCTTTGAGTGAGCTGATACCGCTCGCCGCAGCCGAAC
GACCGAGCGCAGCGAGTCAGTGAGCGAGGAAGCGGAAGAGCGCCCAATACGCAAACCGCCTCTCCCCG
